Addgene plasmid #74725: pdRBFC-VP35-YN
Purpose: Express C-terminal YN fused Marburg virus partial VP35 protein (3541-3930 nt) for dsRNA labeling
Depositing lab: Aiming Wang. Depositing organization: Agriculture and Agri-Food Canada, London, ON. Publication: Visualizing double-stranded RNA distribution and dynamics in living cells by dsRNA binding-dependent fluorescence complementation. Cheng X, Deng P, Cui H, Wang A. Virology. 2015 Nov;485:439-51. doi: 10.1016/j.virol.2015.08.023. Epub 2015 Sep 7. PubMed 26351203.
Backbone
  Vector backbone: pEarley-201
  Backbone manufacturer: The Plant Journal (2006) 45, 616–629
  Total vector size (bp): 10757
  Vector type: Plant Expression ; double-stranded RNA labeling
  Selectable markers: Basta
Growth in bacteria
  Bacterial resistance: Kanamycin, 50 μg/mL
  Growth temperature: 37°C
  Growth strain: DH5alpha
  Copy number: High Copy
Gene/Insert
  Gene/Insert name: Marburg virus VP35 protein, partial (alt name: VP35)
  Species: Virus
  Insert size (bp): 381
  Promoter: CaMV 35S
  Tag / fusion protein: HA; YFP N-terminal half domain
  Cloning method: Gateway Cloning
  Sequencing primers: 5′ 35S-F: CGCAAGACCCTTCCTCTATATAAGGAA; 3′ OSC-R: ATCTCATTAAAGCAGGACTCTAGGG
Resource information
  A portion of this plasmid was derived from a plasmid made by: Erica O.Saphire (The Scripps Research Institute, CA,USA).
Terms and licenses: Academic/Nonprofit Terms; Industry Terms: Not Available to Industry
How to cite: pdRBFC-VP35-YN was a gift from Aiming Wang (Addgene plasmid # 74725)
