[The description below was written by a language model from this plasmid's Addgene catalogue record and pLannotate feature annotations shown in this document.]
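Description:
pdRBFC-VP35-YN is a plant binary expression vector built on the Gateway-compatible pEarley-201 backbone and intended for Agrobacterium-mediated T-DNA delivery into plant cells. Outside the T-DNA borders it carries a ColE1/pMB1-type origin with the pBR322 bom site for high-copy propagation in E. coli, the pVS1 replication and stability functions (oriV, RepA, StaA) that maintain it in Agrobacterium, and a kanamycin resistance gene for bacterial selection. Between the nopaline-type left and right border repeats, a bar (phosphinothricin acetyltransferase) gene under the mannopine synthase promoter and terminator provides Basta/glufosinate selection in plants. The catalogue lists a total size of 10,757 bp, whereas the depositor's full sequence record is 11,051 nt.

The expression cassette is driven by the CaMV 35S promoter followed by the TMV Ω translational enhancer. It encodes an HA epitope tag, an attB1 site, a roughly 380 bp partial coding region of Marburg virus VP35, an attB2 site, and the N-terminal fragment of a yellow fluorescent protein (annotated as the Venus VN173 fragment), ending at the octopine synthase terminator. The attB sites are the scars of the Gateway recombination used to insert the VP35 fragment, leaving the viral domain fused in frame with HA at its N-terminus and the YN half at its C-terminus.

The construct serves as one half of a dsRNA binding-dependent fluorescence complementation system. The VP35 fragment acts as the dsRNA-binding module, and fluorescence is restored only when a partner fusion carrying the complementary C-terminal YFP half binds nearby on the same double-stranded RNA. This allows the distribution and dynamics of dsRNA to be visualised in living cells. The partner construct is not described in this record.
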