Features (pLannotate 1.2.2; 24 found; start..end, strand, type, name):
      1..25      +  misc_feature   LB T-DNA repeat: left border repeat from nopaline C58 T-DNA
    111..363     -  terminator     MAS terminator: mannopine synthase terminator
    376..924     -  CDS            bar: PAT_STRHY - Experimental evidence at protein level: Swiss-Prot protein existence level 1. Inactivates phosphinothricin (PPT) by transfer of an acetyl group from acetyl CoA. Can also acetylate demethylphosphinothricin but not PTT or glutamate. This enzyme is an effector of phosphinothricin tripeptide (PTT or bialaphos) resistance. From Streptomyces hygroscopicus. Introduced by genetic manipulation and expressed in glufosinate-tolerant maize by Dekalb Genetics.
    930..1310    -  promoter       MAS promoter: mannopine synthase promoter (Velten et al., 1984)
   1310..2122    +  CDS            IBMP_CAMVB (fragment): Experimental evidence at protein level: Swiss-Prot protein existence level 1. Enhances the ribosomal termination-reinitiation event leading to the translation of major open reading frames on the polycistronic viral RNAs. From Cauliflower mosaic virus (strain Bari 1) (CaMV).
   2306..2651    +  promoter       CaMV 35S promoter: strong constitutive promoter from cauliflower mosaic virus
   2681..2735    +  misc_feature   TMV Ω: translational enhancer from the tobacco mosaic virus 5'-leader sequence (Gallie et al., 1988)
   2740..2766    +  CDS            3xHA (fragment): three tandem HA epitope tags
   2770..2794    +  protein_bind   attB1: mutant version of attB; recombination site for the Gateway® BP reaction BP Clonase™
   2800..3177    +  CDS            VP35 (fragment): VP35_MABVO - Experimental evidence at protein level: Swiss-Prot protein existence level 1. Plays an essential role in viral RNA synthesis and also a role in suppressing innate immune signaling. From Lake Victoria marburgvirus (strain Ozolin-75) (MARV) (Marburg virus (strain South Africa/Ozolin/1975)).
   3179..3203    -  protein_bind   attB2: mutant version of attB; recombination site for the Gateway® BP reaction BP Clonase™
   3223..3741    +  CDS            VN173: N-terminal fragment of mVenus for use in bimolecular fluorescence complementation (BiFC) (Kodama and Hu, 2010)
   3823..4530    +  terminator     OCS terminator: octopine synthase terminator
   4531..4551    +  misc_feature   MCS (fragment): pUC18/19 multiple cloning site
   4554..4708    +  CDS            lacZα (fragment): LacZα fragment of β-galactosidase; lacZ fragment
   4774..4798    +  misc_feature   RB T-DNA repeat: right border repeat from nopaline C58 T-DNA
   5137..5538    +  CDS            Y4CG_SINFN (fragment): Protein inferred from homology: Swiss-Prot protein existence level 3. From Sinorhizobium fredii (strain NBRC 101917 / NGR234).
   6098..6727    +  CDS            pVS1 StaA: stability protein from the Pseudomonas plasmid pVS1 (Heeb et al., 2000)
   7160..8228    +  CDS            pVS1 RepA (fragment): replication protein from the Pseudomonas plasmid pVS1 (Heeb et al., 2000)
   8294..8488    +  rep_origin     pVS1 oriV: origin of replication for the Pseudomonas plasmid pVS1 (Heeb et al., 2000)
   8691..8730    +  CDS            rop (fragment): Rop protein, which maintains plasmids at low copy number; rop
   8832..8972    +  misc_feature   bom: basis of mobility region from pBR322
   9158..9746    -  rep_origin     ori: high-copy-number ColE1/pMB1/pBR322/pUC origin of replication
   9833..10627   -  CDS            KanR: aminoglycoside phosphotransferase; aphA-3; confers resistance to kanamycin
>Addgene plasmid #74725 | pdRBFC-VP35-YN | depositor full sequence | sequence record 146358 | pdRBFC-VP35-YN sequence 11051 bps
TGGCAGGATATATTGTGGTGTAAACAAATTGACGCTTAGACAACTTAATAACACATTGCGGACGTTTTTA
ATGTACTGAATTAACGCCGAATTAATTCGAGCTCGGATCTGATAATTTATTTGAAAATTCATAAGAAAAG
CAAACGTTACATGAATTGATGAAACAATACAAAGACAGATAAAGCCACGCACATTTAGGATATTGGCCGA
GATTACTGAATATTGAGTAAGATCACGGAATTTCTGACAGGAGCATGTCTTCAATTCAGCCCAAATGGCA
GTTGAAATACTCAAACCGCCCCATATGCAGGAGCGGATCATTCATTGTTTGTTTGGTTGCCTTTGCCAAC
ATGGGAGTCCAAGATTCTGCAGTCAAATCTCGGTGACGGGCAGGACCGGACGGGGCGGTACCGGCAGGCT
GAAGTCCAGCTGCCAGAAACCCACGTCATGCCAGTTCCCGTGCTTGAAGCCGGCCGCCCGCAGCATGCCG
CGGGGGGCATATCCGAGCGCCTCGTGCATGCGCACGCTCGGGTCGTTGGGCAGCCCGATGACAGCGACCA
CGCTCTTGAAGCCCTGTGCCTCCAGGGACTTCAGCAGGTGGGTGTAGAGCGTGGAGCCCAGTCCCGTCCG
CTGGTGGCGGGGGGAGACGTACACGGTCGACTCGGCCGTCCAGTCGTAGGCGTTGCGTGCCTTCCAGGGG
CCCGCGTAGGCGATGCCGGCGACCTCGCCGTCCACCTCGGCGACGAGCCAGGGATAGCGCTCCCGCAGAC
GGACGAGGTCGTCCGTCCACTCCTGCGGTTCCTGCGGCTCGGTACGGAAGTTGACCGTGCTTGTCTCGAT
GTAGTGGTTGACGATGGTGCAGACCGCCGGCATGTCCGCCTCGGTGGCACGGCGGATGTCGGCCGGGCGT
CGTTCTGGGCTCATCGATTCGATTTGGTGTATCGAGATTGGTTATGAAATTCAGATGCTAGTGTAATGTA
TTGGTAATTTGGGAAGATATAATAGGAAGCAAGGCTATTTATCCATTTCTGAAAAGGCGAAATGGCGTCA
CCGCGAGCGTCACGCGCATTCCGTTCTTGCTGTAAAGCGTTGTTTGGTACACTTTTGACTAGCGAGGCTT
GGCGTGTCAGCGTATCTATTCAAAAGTCGTTAATGGCTGCGGATCAAGAAAAAGTTGGAATAGAAACAGA
ATACCCGCGAAATTCAGGCCCGGTTGCCATGTCCTACACGCCGAAATAAACGACCAAATTAGTAGAAAAA
TAAAAACTGACTCGGATACTTACGTCACGTCTTGCGCACTGATTTGAAAAATCTCAGAATTCCAATCCCA
CAAAAATCTGAGCTTAACAGCACAGTTGCTCCTCTCAGAGCAGAATCGGGTATTCAACACCCTCATATCA
ACTACTACGTTGTGTATAACGGTCCACATGCCGGTATATACGATGACTGGGGTTGTACAAAGGCGGCAAC
AAACGGCGTTCCCGGAGTTGCACACAAGAAATTTGCCACTATTACAGAGGCAAGAGCAGCAGCTGACGCG
TACACAACAAGTCAGCAAACAGACAGGTTGAACTTCATCCCCAAAGGAGAAGCTCAACTCAAGCCCAAGA
GCTTTGCTAAGGCCCTAACAAGCCCACCAAAGCAAAAAGCCCACTGGCTCACGCTAGGAACCAAAAGGCC
CAGCAGTGATCCAGCCCCAAAAGAGATCTCCTTTGCCCCGGAGATTACAATGGACGATTTCCTCTATCTT
TACGATCTAGGAAGGAAGTTCGAAGGTGAAGGTGACGACACTATGTTCACCACTGATAATGAGAAGGTTA
GCCTCTTCAATTTCAGAAAGAATGCTGACCCACAGATGGTTAGAGAGGCCTACGCAGCAGGTCTCATCAA
GACGATCTACCCGAGTAACAATCTCCAGGAGATCAAATACCTTCCCAAGAAGGTTAAAGATGCAGTCAAA
AGATTCAGGACTAATTGCATCAAGAACACAGAGAAAGACATATTTCTCAAGATCAGAAGTACTATTCCAG
TATGGACGATTCAAGGCTTGCTTCATAAACCAAGGCAAGTAATAGAGATTGGAGTCTCTAAAAAGGTAGT
TCCTACTGAATCTAAGGCCATGCATGGAGTCTAAGATTCAAATCGAGGATCTAACAGAACTCGCCGTGAA
GACTGGCGAACAGTTCATACAGAGTCTTTTACGACTCAATGACAAGAAGAAAATCTTCGTCAACATGGTG
GAGCACGACACTCTGGTCTACTCCAAAAATGTCAAAGATACAGTCTCAGAAGACCAAAGGGCTATTGAGA
CTTTTCAACAAAGGATAATTTCGGGAAACCTCCTCGGATTCCATTGCCCAGCTATCTGTCACTTCATCGA
AAGGACAGTAGAAAAGGAAGGTGGCTCCTACAAATGCCATCATTGCGATAAAGGAAAGGCTATCATTCAA
GATCTCTCTGCCGACAGTGGTCCCAAAGATGGACCCCCACCCACGAGGAGCATCGTGGAAAAAGAAGACG
TTCCAACCACGTCTTCAAAGCAAGTGGATTGATGTGACATCTCCACTGACGTAAGGGATGACGCACAATC
CCACTATCCTTCGCAAGACCCTTCCTCTATATAAGGAAGTTCATTTCATTTGGAGAGGACACGCTCGAGT
ATAAGAGCTCTATTTTTACAACAATTACCAACAACAACAAACAACAAACAACATTACAATTACATTTACA
ATTACCATGTACCCATACGATGTTCCAGATTACGCTATCACAAGTTTGTACAAAAAAGCAGGCTTCATGT
CCAAGCCAAATCTTTCAGCTAAGGATTTAGCCCTTTTATTGTTTACCCATCTACCCGGCAACAACACTCC
ATTCCATATCCTAGCTCAGGTCCTTTCAAAAATTGCTTACAAGTCAGGAAAATCCGGAGCATTCTTGGAT
GCATTTCACCAGATTCTAAGTGAAGGAGAGAATGCTCAGGCGGCATTAACTCGACTAAGCAGAACATTTG
ACGCTTTCCTTGGAGTGGTTCCTCCAGTGATAAGAGTCAAAAACTTCCAAACAGTCCCTCGTCCATGTCA
AAAAAGTCTTCGGGCTGTCCCTCCAAATCCAACAATTGACAAAGGATGGGTCTGTGTTTATTCATCTGAG
CAAGGTGAGACACGGGCCCTGAAAATCGACCCAGCTTTCTTGTACAAAGTGGTGCCTAGGAGTATCGCTA
CAATGGTGAGCAAGGGCGAGGAGCTGTTCACCGGGGTGGTGCCCATCCTGGTCGAGCTGGACGGCGACGT
AAACGGCCACAAGTTCAGCGTGTCCGGCGAGGGCGAGGGCGATGCCACCTACGGCAAGCTGACCCTGAAG
TTCATCTGCACCACCGGCAAGCTGCCCGTGCCCTGGCCCACCCTCGTGACCACCTTCGGCTACGGCCTGC
AGTGCTTCGCCCGCTACCCCGACCACATGAAGCAGCACGACTTCTTCAAGTCCGCCATGCCCGAAGGCTA
CGTCCAGGAGCGCACCATCTTCTTCAAGGACGACGGCAACTACAAGACCCGCGCCGAGGTGAAGTTCGAG
GGCGACACCCTGGTGAACCGCATCGAGCTGAAGGGCATCGACTTCAAGGAGGACGGCAACATCCTGGGGC
ACAAGCTGGAGTACAACTACAACAGCCACAACGTCTATATCATGGCCGACAAGCAGAAGAACGGCATCAA
GGTGAACTTCAAGATCCGCCACAACATCGAGGACTGACCTAGGTGAGTCTAGAGAGTTAATTCTAGGTGA
GTCTAGAGAGTTAATTAAGACCCGGGACTAGTCCCTAGAGTCCTGCTTTAATGAGATATGCGAGACGCCT
ATGATCGCATGATATTTGCTTTCAATTCTGTTGTGCACGTTGTAAAAAACCTGAGCATGTGTAGCTCAGA
TCCTTACCGCCGGTTTCGGTTCATTCTAATGAATATATCACCCGTTACTATCGTATTTTTATGAATAATA
TTCTCCGTTCAATTTACTGATTGTACCCTACTACTTATATGTACAATATTAAAATGAAAACAATATATTG
TGCTGAATAGGTTTATAGCGACATCTATGATAGAGCGCCACAATAACAAACAATTGCGTTTTATTATTAC
AAATCCAATTTTAAAAAAAGCGGCAGAACCGGTCAAACCTAAAAGACTGATTACATAAATCTTATTCAAA
TTTCAAAAGTGCCCCAGGGGCTAGTATCTACGACACACCGAGCGGCGAACTAATAACGCTCACTGAAGGG
AACTCCGGTTCCCCGCCGGCGCGCATGGGTGAGATTCCTTGAAGTTGAGTATTGGCCGTCCGCTCTACCG
AAAGTTACGGGCACCATTCAACCCGGTCCAGCACGGCGGCCGGGTAACCGACTTGCTGCCCCGAGAATTA
TGCAGCATTTTTTTGGTGTATGTGGGCCCCAAATGAAGTGCAGGTCAAACCTTGACAGTGACGACAAATC
GTTGGGCGGGTCCAGGGCGAATTTTGCGACAACATGTCGAGGCTCAGCAGGACCTGCAGGCATGCAAGCT
TGGCACTGGCCGTCGTTTTACAACGTCGTGACTGGGAAAACCCTGGCGTTACCCAACTTAATCGCCTTGC
AGCACATCCCCCTTTCGCCAGCTGGCGTAATAGCGAAGAGGCCCGCACCGATCGCCCTTCCCAACAGTTG
CGCAGCCTGAATGGCGAATGCTAGAGCAGCTTGAGCTTGGATCAGATTGTCGTTTCCCGCCTTCAGTTTA
AACTATCAGTGTTTGACAGGATATATTGGCGGGTAAACCTAAGAGAAAAGAGCGTTTATTAGAATAACGG
ATATTTAAAAGGGCGTGAAAAGGTTTATCCGTTCGTCCATTTGTATGTGCATGCCAACCACAGGGTTCCC
CTCGGGATCAAAGTACTTTGATCCAACCCCTCCGCTGCTATAGTGCAGTCGGCTTCTGACGTTCAGTGCA
GCCGTCTTCTGAAAACGACATGTCGCACAAGTCCTAAGTTACGCGACAGGCTGCCGCCCTGCCCTTTTCC
TGGCGTTTTCTTGTCGCGTGTTTTAGTCGCATAAAGTAGAATACTTGCGACTAGAACCGGAGACATTACG
CCATGAACAAGAGCGCCGCCGCTGGCCTGCTGGGCTATGCCCGCGTCAGCACCGACGACCAGGACTTGAC
CAACCAACGGGCCGAACTGCACGCGGCCGGCTGCACCAAGCTGTTTTCCGAGAAGATCACCGGCACCAGG
CGCGACCGCCCGGAGCTGGCCAGGATGCTTGACCACCTACGCCCTGGCGACGTTGTGACAGTGACCAGGC
TAGACCGCCTGGCCCGCAGCACCCGCGACCTACTGGACATTGCCGAGCGCATCCAGGAGGCCGGCGCGGG
CCTGCGTAGCCTGGCAGAGCCGTGGGCCGACACCACCACGCCGGCCGGCCGCATGGTGTTGACCGTGTTC
GCCGGCATTGCCGAGTTCGAGCGTTCCCTAATCATCGACCGCACCCGGAGCGGGCGCGAGGCCGCCAAGG
CCCGAGGCGTGAAGTTTGGCCCCCGCCCTACCCTCACCCCGGCACAGATCGCGCACGCCCGCGAGCTGAT
CGACCAGGAAGGCCGCACCGTGAAAGAGGCGGCTGCACTGCTTGGCGTGCATCGCTCGACCCTGTACCGC
GCACTTGAGCGCAGCGAGGAAGTGACGCCCACCGAGGCCAGGCGGCGCGGTGCCTTCCGTGAGGACGCAT
TGACCGAGGCCGACGCCCTGGCGGCCGCCGAGAATGAACGCCAAGAGGAACAAGCATGAAACCGCACCAG
GACGGCCAGGACGAACCGTTTTTCATTACCGAAGAGATCGAGGCGGAGATGATCGCGGCCGGGTACGTGT
TCGAGCCGCCCGCGCACGTCTCAACCGTGCGGCTGCATGAAATCCTGGCCGGTTTGTCTGATGCCAAGCT
GGCGGCCTGGCCGGCCAGCTTGGCCGCTGAAGAAACCGAGCGCCGCCGTCTAAAAAGGTGATGTGTATTT
GAGTAAAACAGCTTGCGTCATGCGGTCGCTGCGTATATGATGCGATGAGTAAATAAACAAATACGCAAGG
GGAACGCATGAAGGTTATCGCTGTACTTAACCAGAAAGGCGGGTCAGGCAAGACGACCATCGCAACCCAT
CTAGCCCGCGCCCTGCAACTCGCCGGGGCCGATGTTCTGTTAGTCGATTCCGATCCCCAGGGCAGTGCCC
GCGATTGGGCGGCCGTGCGGGAAGATCAACCGCTAACCGTTGTCGGCATCGACCGCCCGACGATTGACCG
CGACGTGAAGGCCATCGGCCGGCGCGACTTCGTAGTGATCGACGGAGCGCCCCAGGCGGCGGACTTGGCT
GTGTCCGCGATCAAGGCAGCCGACTTCGTGCTGATTCCGGTGCAGCCAAGCCCTTACGACATATGGGCCA
CCGCCGACCTGGTGGAGCTGGTTAAGCAGCGCATTGAGGTCACGGATGGAAGGCTACAAGCGGCCTTTGT
CGTGTCGCGGGCGATCAAAGGCACGCGCATCGGCGGTGAGGTTGCCGAGGCGCTGGCCGGGTACGAGCTG
CCCATTCTTGAGTCCCGTATCACGCAGCGCGTGAGCTACCCAGGCACTGCCGCCGCCGGCACAACCGTTC
TTGAATCAGAACCCGAGGGCGACGCTGCCCGCGAGGTCCAGGCGCTGGCCGCTGAAATTAAATCAAAACT
CATTTGAGTTAATGAGGTAAAGAGAAAATGAGCAAAAGCACAAACACGCTAAGTGCCGGCCGTCCGAGCG
CACGCAGCAGCAAGGCTGCAACGTTGGCCAGCCTGGCAGACACGCCAGCCATGAAGCGGGTCAACTTTCA
GTTGCCGGCGGAGGATCACACCAAGCTGAAGATGTACGCGGTACGCCAAGGCAAGACCATTACCGAGCTG
CTATCTGAATACATCGCGCAGCTACCAGAGTAAATGAGCAAATGAATAAATGAGTAGATGAATTTTAGCG
GCTAAAGGAGGCGGCATGGAAAATCAAGAACAACCAGGCACCGACGCCGTGGAATGCCCCATGTGTGGAG
GAACGGGCGGTTGGCCAGGCGTAAGCGGCTGGGTTGTCTGCCGGCCCTGCAATGGCACTGGAACCCCCAA
GCCCGAGGAATCGGCGTGACGGTCGCAAACCATCCGGCCCGGTACAAATCGGCGCGGCGCTGGGTGATGA
CCTGGTGGAGAAGTTGAAGGCCGCGCAGGCCGCCCAGCGGCAACGCATCGAGGCAGAAGCACGCCCCGGT
GAATCGTGGCAAGCGGCCGCTGATCGAATCCGCAAAGAATCCCGGCAACCGCCGGCAGCCGGTGCGCCGT
CGATTAGGAAGCCGCCCAAGGGCGACGAGCAACCAGATTTTTTCGTTCCGATGCTCTATGACGTGGGCAC
CCGCGATAGTCGCAGCATCATGGACGTGGCCGTTTTCCGTCTGTCGAAGCGTGACCGACGAGCTGGCGAG
GTGATCCGCTACGAGCTTCCAGACGGGCACGTAGAGGTTTCCGCAGGGCCGGCCGGCATGGCCAGTGTGT
GGGATTACGACCTGGTACTGATGGCGGTTTCCCATCTAACCGAATCCATGAACCGATACCGGGAAGGGAA
GGGAGACAAGCCCGGCCGCGTGTTCCGTCCACACGTTGCGGACGTACTCAAGTTCTGCCGGCGAGCCGAT
GGCGGAAAGCAGAAAGACGACCTGGTAGAAACCTGCATTCGGTTAAACACCACGCACGTTGCCATGCAGC
GTACGAAGAAGGCCAAGAACGGCCGCCTGGTGACGGTATCCGAGGGTGAAGCCTTGATTAGCCGCTACAA
GATCGTAAAGAGCGAAACCGGGCGGCCGGAGTACATCGAGATCGAGCTAGCTGATTGGATGTACCGCGAG
ATCACAGAAGGCAAGAACCCGGACGTGCTGACGGTTCACCCCGATTACTTTTTGATCGATCCCGGCATCG
GCCGTTTTCTCTACCGCCTGGCACGCCGCGCCGCAGGCAAGGCAGAAGCCAGATGGTTGTTCAAGACGAT
CTACGAACGCAGTGGCAGCGCCGGAGAGTTCAAGAAGTTCTGTTTCACCGTGCGCAAGCTGATCGGGTCA
AATGACCTGCCGGAGTACGATTTGAAGGAGGAGGCGGGGCAGGCTGGCCCGATCCTAGTCATGCGCTACC
GCAACCTGATCGAGGGCGAAGCATCCGCCGGTTCCTAATGTACGGAGCAGATGCTAGGGCAAATTGCCCT
AGCAGGGGAAAAAGGTCGAAAAGGTCTCTTTCCTGTGGATAGCACGTACATTGGGAACCCAAAGCCGTAC
ATTGGGAACCGGAACCCGTACATTGGGAACCCAAAGCCGTACATTGGGAACCGGTCACACATGTAAGTGA
CTGATATAAAAGAGAAAAAAGGCGATTTTTCCGCCTAAAACTCTTTAAAACTTATTAAAACTCTTAAAAC
CCGCCTGGCCTGTGCATAACTGTCTGGCCAGCGCACAGCCGAAGAGCTGCAAAAAGCGCCTACCCTTCGG
TCGCTGCGCTCCCTACGCCCCGCCGCTTCGCGTCGGCCTATCGCGGCCGCTGGCCGCTCAAAAATGGCTG
GCCTACGGCCAGGCAATCTACCAGGGCGCGGACAAGCCGCGCCGTCGCCACTCGACCGCCGGCGCCCACA
TCAAGGCACCCTGCCTCGCGCGTTTCGGTGATGACGGTGAAAACCTCTGACACATGCAGCTCCCGGAGAC
GGTCACAGCTTGTCTGTAAGCGGATGCCGGGAGCAGACAAGCCCGTCAGGGCGCGTCAGCGGGTGTTGGC
GGGTGTCGGGGCGCAGCCATGACCCAGTCACGTAGCGATAGCGGAGTGTATACTGGCTTAACTATGCGGC
ATCAGAGCAGATTGTACTGAGAGTGCACCATATGCGGTGTGAAATACCGCACAGATGCGTAAGGAGAAAA
TACCGCATCAGGCGCTCTTCCGCTTCCTCGCTCACTGACTCGCTGCGCTCGGTCGTTCGGCTGCGGCGAG
CGGTATCAGCTCACTCAAAGGCGGTAATACGGTTATCCACAGAATCAGGGGATAACGCAGGAAAGAACAT
GTGAGCAAAAGGCCAGCAAAAGGCCAGGAACCGTAAAAAGGCCGCGTTGCTGGCGTTTTTCCATAGGCTC
CGCCCCCCTGACGAGCATCACAAAAATCGACGCTCAAGTCAGAGGTGGCGAAACCCGACAGGACTATAAA
GATACCAGGCGTTTCCCCCTGGAAGCTCCCTCGTGCGCTCTCCTGTTCCGACCCTGCCGCTTACCGGATA
CCTGTCCGCCTTTCTCCCTTCGGGAAGCGTGGCGCTTTCTCATAGCTCACGCTGTAGGTATCTCAGTTCG
GTGTAGGTCGTTCGCTCCAAGCTGGGCTGTGTGCACGAACCCCCCGTTCAGCCCGACCGCTGCGCCTTAT
CCGGTAACTATCGTCTTGAGTCCAACCCGGTAAGACACGACTTATCGCCACTGGCAGCAGCCACTGGTAA
CAGGATTAGCAGAGCGAGGTATGTAGGCGGTGCTACAGAGTTCTTGAAGTGGTGGCCTAACTACGGCTAC
ACTAGAAGGACAGTATTTGGTATCTGCGCTCTGCTGAAGCCAGTTACCTTCGGAAAAAGAGTTGGTAGCT
CTTGATCCGGCAAACAAACCACCGCTGGTAGCGGTGGTTTTTTTGTTTGCAAGCAGCAGATTACGCGCAG
AAAAAAAGGATCTCAAGAAGATCCTTTGATCTTTTCTACGGGGTCTGACGCTCAGTGGAACGAAAACTCA
CGTTAAGGGATTTTGGTCATGCATTCTAGGTACTAAAACAATTCATCCAGTAAAATATAATATTTTATTT
TCTCCCAATCAGGCTTGATCCCCAGTAAGTCAAAAAATAGCTCGACATACTGTTCTTCCCCGATATCCTC
CCTGATCGACCGGACGCAGAAGGCAATGTCATACCACTTGTCCGCCCTGCCGCTTCTCCCAAGATCAATA
AAGCCACTTACTTTGCCATCTTTCACAAAGATGTTGCTGTCTCCCAGGTCGCCGTGGGAAAAGACAAGTT
CCTCTTCGGGCTTTTCCGTCTTTAAAAAATCATACAGCTCGCGCGGATCTTTAAATGGAGTGTCTTCTTC
CCAGTTTTCGCAATCCACATCGGCCAGATCGTTATTCAGTAAGTAATCCAATTCGGCTAAGCGGCTGTCT
AAGCTATTCGTATAGGGACAATCCGATATGTCGATGGAGTGAAAGAGCCTGATGCACTCCGCATACAGCT
CGATAATCTTTTCAGGGCTTTGTTCATCTTCATACTCTTCCGAGCAAAGGACGCCATCGGCCTCACTCAT
GAGCAGATTGCTCCAGCCATCATGCCGTTCAAAGTGCAGGACCTTTGGAACAGGCAGCTTTCCTTCCAGC
CATAGCATCATGTCCTTTTCCCGTTCCACATCATAGGTGGTCCCTTTATACCGGCTGTCCGTCATTTTTA
AATATAGGTTTTCATTTTCTCCCACCAGCTTATATACCTTAGCAGGAGACATTCCTTCCGTATCTTTTAC
GCAGCGGTATTTTTCGATCAGTTTTTTCAATTCCGGTGATATTCTCATTTTAGCCATTTATTATTTCCTT
CCTCTTTTCTACAGTATTTAAAGATACCCCAAGAAGCTAATTATAACAAGACGAACTCCAATTCACTGTT
CCTTGCATTCTAAAACCTTAAATACCAGAAAACAGCTTTTTCAAAGTTGTTTTCAAAGTTGGCGTATAAC
ATAGTATCGACGGAGCCGATTTTGAAACCGCGGTGATCACAGGCAGCAACGCTCTGTCATCGTTACAATC
AACATGCTACCCTCCGCGAGATCATCCGTGTTTCAAACCCGGCAGCTTAGTTGCCGTTCTTCCGAATAGC
ATCGGTAACATGAGCAAAGTCTGCCGCCTTACAACGGCTCTCCCGCTGACGCCGTCCCGGACTGATGGGC
TGCCTGTATCGAGTGGTGATTTTGTGCCGAGCTGCCGGTCGGGGAGCTGTTGGCTGGCTGG
