>Addgene plasmid #74725 | pdRBFC-VP35-YN | addgene partial sequence | sequence record 146213 | OCSterm-R 5'-GGCGGTAAGGATCTGAGCTA-3'
ATATCATGCGATCATAGGCGTCTCGCATATCTCATTAAAGCAGGACTCTAGGGACTAGTCCCGGGTCTTA
ATTAACTCTCTAGACTCACCTAGAATTAACTCTCTAGACTCACCTAGGTCAGTCCTCGATGTTGTGGCGG
ATCTTGAAGTTCACCTTGATGCCGTTCTTCTGCTTGTCGGCCATGATATAGACGTTGTGGCTGTTGTAGT
TGTACTCCAGCTTGTGCCCCAGGATGTTGCCGTCCTCCTTGAAGTCGATGCCCTTCAGCTCGATGCGGTT
CACCAGGGTGTCGCCCTCGAACTTCACCTCGGCGCGGGTCTTGTAGTTGCCGTCGTCCTTGAAGAAGATG
GTGCGCTCCTGGACGTAGCCTTCGGGCATGGCGGACTTGAAGAAGTCGTGCTGCTTCATGTGGTCGGGGT
AGCGGGCGAAGCACTGCAGGCCGTAGCCGAAGGTGGTCACGAGGGTGGGCCAGGGCACGGGCAGCTTGCC
GGTGGTGCAGATGAACTTCAGGGTCAGCTTGCCGTAGGTGGCATCGCCCTCGCCCTCGCCGGACACGCTG
AACTTGTGGCCGTTTACGTCGCCGTCCAGCTCGACCAGGATGGGCACCACCCCGGTGAACAGCTCCTCGC
CCTTGCTCACCATTGTAGCGATACTCCTAGGCACCACTTTGTACAAGAAAGCTGGGTCGATTTTCAGGGC
CCGTGTCTCACCTTGCTCAGATGAATAA
