>Addgene plasmid #74725 | pdRBFC-VP35-YN | addgene partial sequence | sequence record 146355 | 35S-promoter 5'-CTATCCTTCGCAAGACCCTTC-3'
CGCTCGAGTATAAGAGCTCTATTTTTACAACAATTACCAACAACAACAAACAACAAACAACATTACAATT
ACATTTACAATTACCATGTACCCATACGATGTTCCAGATTACGCTATCACAAGTTTGTACAAAAAAGCAG
GCTTCATGTCCAAGCCAAATCTTTCAGCTAAGGATTTAGCCCTTTTATTGTTTACCCATCTACCCGGCAA
CAACACTCCATTCCATATCCTAGCTCAGGTCCTTTCAAAAATTGCTTACAAGTCAGGAAAATCCGGAGCA
TTCTTGGATGCATTTCACCAGATTCTAAGTGAAGGAGAGAATGCTCAGGCGGCATTAACTCGACTAAGCA
GAACATTTGACGCTTTCCTTGGAGTGGTTCCTCCAGTGATAAGAGTCAAAAACTTCCAAACAGTCCCTCG
TCCATGTCAAAAAAGTCTTCGGGCTGTCCCTCCAAATCCAACAATTGACAAAGGATGGGTCTGTGTTTAT
TCATCTGAGCAAGGTGAGACACGGGCCCTGAAAATCGACCCAGCTTTCTTGTACAAAGTGGTGCCTAGGA
GTATCGCTACAATGGTGAGCAAGGGCGAGGAGCTGTTCACCGGGGTGGTGCCCATCCTGGTCGAGCTGGA
CGGCGACGTAAACGGCCACAAGTTCAGCGTGTCCGGCGAGGGCGAGGGCGATGCCACCTACGGCAAGCTG
ACCCTGAAGTTCATCTGCACCACCGGCAAGCTGCCCGTGCCCTGGCCCACCCTCGTGACCACCTTCGGCT
ACGGCCTGCAGTGCTTCGCCCGCTACCC
